Addgene plasmid #77364: PRKACG gRNA (BRDN0001148597)
Purpose: 3rd generation lentiviral gRNA plasmid targeting human PRKACG
Depositing lab: John Doench & David Root. Depositing organization: Broad Institute. Publication: Optimized sgRNA design to maximize activity and minimize off-target effects of CRISPR-Cas9. Doench JG, Fusi N, Sullender M, Hegde M, Vaimberg EW, Donovan KF, Smith I, Tothova Z, Wilen C, Orchard R, Virgin HW, Listgarten J, Root DE. Nat Biotechnol. 2016 Jan 18. doi: 10.1038/nbt.3437. PubMed 26780180.
Backbone
  Vector backbone: lentiGuide-Puro
  Backbone manufacturer: Zhang Lab (Addgene plasmid # 52963)
  Vector type: Mammalian Expression, Lentiviral, CRISPR
  Selectable markers: Puromycin
Growth in bacteria
  Bacterial resistance: Ampicillin, 100 μg/mL
  Growth temperature: 37°C
  Growth strain: DH5alpha
  Copy number: High Copy
Gene/Insert
  Gene/Insert name: PRKACG (alt names: PRKACG; NM_002732.3)
  gRNA/shRNA sequence: GAGCGAGTGTAGGTACTGGA
  Species: H. sapiens (human)
  Entrez Gene: PRKACG (a.k.a. BDPLT19, KAPG, PKACg)
  Promoter: hU6
  Cloning method: Unknown
  Sequencing primers: 5′ U6-F; 3′ pS2-R
Terms and licenses: Academic/Nonprofit Terms; Industry Terms: Not Available to Industry
Depositor comments: The gRNA was designed to target the following Genbank reference sequence(s): NM_002732.3. Note that this plasmid does NOT contain Cas9. It should be used in conjunction with lentiCas9-Blast (Addgene #52962) or otherwise with cell lines already expressing Cas9. Browse the full kinome gRNA library at http://www.addgene.org/pooled-library/broadgpp-human-kinome/ or visit http://www.broadinstitute.org/rnai/public/ for detailed protocols and information.
How to cite: PRKACG gRNA (BRDN0001148597) was a gift from John Doench & David Root (Addgene plasmid # 77364 ; http://n2t.net/addgene:77364 ; RRID:Addgene_77364)
