[The description below was written by a language model from this plasmid's Addgene catalogue record and pLannotate feature annotations shown in this document.]
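Description:
PRKACG gRNA (BRDN0001148597) is a third-generation lentiviral CRISPR guide plasmid built on the lentiGuide-Puro backbone, carrying a single guide RNA directed against human PRKACG (designed against the reference transcript for this gene, which is also known as KAPG or PKACg). In bacteria it is maintained as a high-copy plasmid through a ColE1/pUC-type origin and selected with ampicillin via the β-lactamase gene. The backbone also carries an f1 origin, an SV40 origin, and residual lac and T7/T3 promoter elements left over from the cloning vector.

The lentiviral genome is driven by a chimeric RSV promoter fused to a truncated HIV-1 5' LTR, which makes transcription in packaging cells Tat-independent. It is followed by the Ψ packaging signal with a partial gag sequence, the Rev response element for nuclear export of the full-length RNA, and a cPPT/CTS that aids nuclear import of the reverse-transcribed genome. A ΔU3 self-inactivating 3' LTR closes the cassette, with an SV40 poly(A) signal downstream.

Two expression units sit between the LTRs. A human U6 RNA polymerase III promoter transcribes the PRKACG-targeting spacer fused to the Streptococcus pyogenes Cas9 guide scaffold. An EF-1α promoter with its first intron expresses puromycin N-acetyltransferase for selecting transduced mammalian cells, and a WPRE boosts expression of that transcript.

The plasmid does not encode Cas9, so it must be used with a separate Cas9 vector or in cells that already express the nuclease. It is an individual clone related to a human kinome guide library and is suited to knockout of PRKACG in human cells.
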