Features (pLannotate 1.2.2; 29 found; start..end, strand, type, name):
     14..80      +  CDS            small t antigen (fragment): SV40 (simian virus 40) small t antigen
    106..317     +  promoter       EF-1α core promoter: core promoter for human elongation factor EF-1α
    318..1256    +  intron         EF-1α intron A: intron upstream of the start codon of human EF-1α
   1278..1877    +  CDS            PuroR (fragment): puromycin N-acetyltransferase; pac from Streptomyces; confers resistance to puromycin
   1893..2481    +  misc_feature   WPRE: woodchuck hepatitis virus posttranscriptional regulatory element
   2532..2551    +  misc_feature   cPPT/CTS (fragment): central polypurine tract and central termination sequence of HIV-1
   2553..2786    +  LTR            3' LTR (ΔU3): self-inactivating 3' long terminal repeat (LTR) from HIV-1
   2864..2985    +  polyA_signal   SV40 poly(A) signal: SV40 polyadenylation signal
   3025..3160    +  rep_origin     SV40 ori: SV40 origin of replication
   3181..3199    -  promoter       T7 promoter: promoter for bacteriophage T7 RNA polymerase
   3207..3362    +  CDS            lacZα (fragment): LacZα fragment of β-galactosidase; lacZ fragment
   3367..3795    +  rep_origin     f1 ori (sequence partly withheld): f1 bacteriophage origin of replication; arrow indicates direction of (+) strand synthesis
   3848..3952    +  promoter       AmpR promoter: bla
   3953..4813    +  CDS            AmpR: β-lactamase; bla; confers resistance to ampicillin, carbenicillin, and related antibiotics
   4984..5572    +  rep_origin     ori: high-copy-number ColE1/pMB1/pBR322/pUC origin of replication
   5755..5847    +  CDS            lacI (fragment): lac repressor; lacI; The lac repressor binds to the lac operator to inhibit transcription in E. coli. This inhibition can be relieved by adding lactose or isopropyl-β-D-thiogalactopyranoside (IPTG).
   5860..5881    +  protein_bind   CAP binding site: CAP binding activates transcription in the presence of cAMP. E. coli catabolite activator protein
   5896..5926    +  promoter       lac promoter: promoter for the E. coli lac operon
   5934..5950    +  protein_bind   lac operator: The lac repressor binds to the lac operator to inhibit transcription in E. coli. This inhibition can be relieved by adding lactose or isopropyl-β-D-thiogalactopyranoside (IPTG). lac repressor encoded by lacI
   5995..6013    +  promoter       T3 promoter: promoter for bacteriophage T3 RNA polymerase
   6041..6267    +  promoter       RSV promoter: Rous sarcoma virus enhancer/promoter
   6268..6448    +  LTR            5' LTR (truncated): truncated 5' long terminal repeat (LTR) from HIV-1
   6495..6620    +  misc_feature   HIV-1 Ψ: packaging signal of human immunodeficiency virus type 1
   6604..6967    +  CDS            HIV-1 gag (fragment): gag protein from human immunodeficiency virus 1; gag
   7113..7346    +  misc_feature   RRE: The Rev response element (RRE) of HIV-1 allows for Rev-dependent mRNA export from the nucleus to the cytoplasm.
   7723..7749    +  CDS            Rev (fragment): human immunodeficiency virus 1 (HIV-1) Rev protein; rev; enhances nuclear export of unspliced and incompletely spliced viral mRNAs
   7753..7993    +  promoter       U6 promoter: RNA polymerase III promoter for human U6 snRNA
   8023..8098    +  misc_RNA       gRNA scaffold: guide RNA scaffold for the Streptococcus pyogenes CRISPR/Cas9 system
   8154..8271    +  misc_feature   cPPT/CTS: central polypurine tract and central termination sequence of HIV-1
>Addgene plasmid #77364 | PRKACG gRNA (BRDN0001148597) | addgene full sequence | sequence record 187620 | Addgene Assembled Sequence
CCCGGGTGCAAAGATGGATAAAGTTTTAAACAGAGAGGAATCTTTGCAGCTAATGGACCTTCTAGGTCTT
GAAAGGAGTGGGAATTGGCTCCGGTGCCCGTCAGTGGGCAGAGCGCACATCGCCCACAGTCCCCGAGAAG
TTGGGGGGAGGGGTCGGCAATTGATCCGGTGCCTAGAGAAGGTGGCGCGGGGTAAACTGGGAAAGTGATG
TCGTGTACTGGCTCCGCCTTTTTCCCGAGGGTGGGGGAGAACCGTATATAAGTGCAGTAGTCGCCGTGAA
CGTTCTTTTTCGCAACGGGTTTGCCGCCAGAACACAGGTAAGTGCCGTGTGTGGTTCCCGCGGGCCTGGC
CTCTTTACGGGTTATGGCCCTTGCGTGCCTTGAATTACTTCCACCTGGCTGCAGTACGTGATTCTTGATC
CCGAGCTTCGGGTTGGAAGTGGGTGGGAGAGTTCGAGGCCTTGCGCTTAAGGAGCCCCTTCGCCTCGTGC
TTGAGTTGAGGCCTGGCCTGGGCGCTGGGGCCGCCGCGTGCGAATCTGGTGGCACCTTCGCGCCTGTCTC
GCTGCTTTCGATAAGTCTCTAGCCATTTAAAATTTTTGATGACCTGCTGCGACGCTTTTTTTCTGGCAAG
ATAGTCTTGTAAATGCGGGCCAAGATCTGCACACTGGTATTTCGGTTTTTGGGGCCGCGGGCGGCGACGG
GGCCCGTGCGTCCCAGCGCACATGTTCGGCGAGGCGGGGCCTGCGAGCGCGGCCACCGAGAATCGGACGG
GGGTAGTCTCAAGCTGGCCGGCCTGCTCTGGTGCCTGGCCTCGCGCCGCCGTGTATCGCCCCGCCCTGGG
CGGCAAGGCTGGCCCGGTCGGCACCAGTTGCGTGAGCGGAAAGATGGCCGCTTCCCGGCCCTGCTGCAGG
GAGCTCAAAATGGAGGACGCGGCGCTCGGGAGAGCGGGCGGGTGAGTCACCCACACAAAGGAAAAGGGCC
TTTCCGTCCTCAGCCGTCGCTTCATGTGACTCCACGGAGTACCGGGCGCCGTCCAGGCACCTCGATTAGT
TCTCGAGCTTTTGGAGTACGTCGTCTTTAGGTTGGGGGGAGGGGTTTTATGCGATGGAGTTTCCCCACAC
TGAGTGGGTGGAGACTGAAGTTAGGCCAGCTTGGCACTTGATGTAATTCTCCTTGGAATTTGCCCTTTTT
GAGTTTGGATCTTGGTTCATTCTCAAGCCTCAGACAGTGGTTCAAAGTTTTTTTCTTCCATTTCAGGTGT
CGTGACGTACGGCCACCATGACCGAGTACAAGCCCACGGTGCGCCTCGCCACCCGCGACGACGTCCCCAG
GGCCGTACGCACCCTCGCCGCCGCGTTCGCCGACTACCCCGCCACGCGCCACACCGTCGATCCGGACCGC
CACATCGAGCGGGTCACCGAGCTGCAAGAACTCTTCCTCACGCGCGTCGGGCTCGACATCGGCAAGGTGT
GGGTCGCGGACGACGGCGCCGCCGTGGCGGTCTGGACCACGCCGGAGAGCGTCGAAGCGGGGGCGGTGTT
CGCCGAGATCGGCCCGCGCATGGCCGAGTTGAGCGGTTCCCGGCTGGCCGCGCAGCAACAGATGGAAGGC
CTCCTGGCGCCGCACCGGCCCAAGGAGCCCGCGTGGTTCCTGGCCACCGTCGGAGTCTCGCCCGACCACC
AGGGCAAGGGTCTGGGCAGCGCCGTCGTGCTCCCCGGAGTGGAGGCGGCCGAGCGCGCCGGGGTGCCCGC
CTTCCTGGAGACCTCCGCGCCCCGCAACCTCCCCTTCTACGAGCGGCTCGGCTTCACCGTCACCGCCGAC
GTCGAGGTGCCCGAAGGACCGCGCACCTGGTGCATGACCCGCAAGCCCGGTGCCTGAACGCGTTAAGTCG
ACAATCAACCTCTGGATTACAAAATTTGTGAAAGATTGACTGGTATTCTTAACTATGTTGCTCCTTTTAC
GCTATGTGGATACGCTGCTTTAATGCCTTTGTATCATGCTATTGCTTCCCGTATGGCTTTCATTTTCTCC
TCCTTGTATAAATCCTGGTTGCTGTCTCTTTATGAGGAGTTGTGGCCCGTTGTCAGGCAACGTGGCGTGG
TGTGCACTGTGTTTGCTGACGCAACCCCCACTGGTTGGGGCATTGCCACCACCTGTCAGCTCCTTTCCGG
GACTTTCGCTTTCCCCCTCCCTATTGCCACGGCGGAACTCATCGCCGCCTGCCTTGCCCGCTGCTGGACA
GGGGCTCGGCTGTTGGGCACTGACAATTCCGTGGTGTTGTCGGGGAAATCATCGTCCTTTCCTTGGCTGC
TCGCCTGTGTTGCCACCTGGATTCTGCGCGGGACGTCCTTCTGCTACGTCCCTTCGGCCCTCAATCCAGC
GGACCTTCCTTCCCGCGGCCTGCTGCCGGCTCTGCGGCCTCTTCCGCGTCTTCGCCTTCGCCCTCAGACG
AGTCGGATCTCCCTTTGGGCCGCCTCCCCGCGTCGACTTTAAGACCAATGACTTACAAGGCAGCTGTAGA
TCTTAGCCACTTTTTAAAAGAAAAGGGGGGACTGGAAGGGCTAATTCACTCCCAACGAAGACAAGATCTG
CTTTTTGCTTGTACTGGGTCTCTCTGGTTAGACCAGATCTGAGCCTGGGAGCTCTCTGGCTAACTAGGGA
ACCCACTGCTTAAGCCTCAATAAAGCTTGCCTTGAGTGCTTCAAGTAGTGTGTGCCCGTCTGTTGTGTGA
CTCTGGTAACTAGAGATCCCTCAGACCCTTTTAGTCAGTGTGGAAAATCTCTAGCAGTACGTATAGTAGT
TCATGTCATCTTATTATTCAGTATTTATAACTTGCAAAGAAATGAATATCAGAGAGTGAGAGGAACTTGT
TTATTGCAGCTTATAATGGTTACAAATAAAGCAATAGCATCACAAATTTCACAAATAAAGCATTTTTTTC
ACTGCATTCTAGTTGTGGTTTGTCCAAACTCATCAATGTATCTTATCATGTCTGGCTCTAGCTATCCCGC
CCCTAACTCCGCCCATCCCGCCCCTAACTCCGCCCAGTTCCGCCCATTCTCCGCCCCATGGCTGACTAAT
TTTTTTTATTTATGCAGAGGCCGAGGCCGCCTCGGCCTCTGAGCTATTCCAGAAGTAGTGAGGAGGCTTT
TTTGGAGGCCTAGGGACGTACCCAATTCGCCCTATAGTGAGTCGTATTACGCGCGCTCACTGGCCGTCGT
TTTACAACGTCGTGACTGGGAAAACCCTGGCGTTACCCAACTTAATCGCCTTGCAGCACATCCCCCTTTC
GCCAGCTGGCGTAATAGCGAAGAGGCCCGCACCGATCGCCCTTCCCAACAGTTGCGCAGCCTGAATGGCG
AATGGG
[124 nt withheld, positions 3367-3490]
C
[91 nt withheld, positions 3492-3582]
A
[49 nt withheld, positions 3584-3632]
CCTTTGACGTTGGAGTCCACGTTCTTT
[37 nt withheld, positions 3660-3696]
ACCCTATCTCGGTCTATTCTTTTGATTTATAAGGGATTTTGCCGATTTCGGCCTATTGGTTAAAAAATGA
GCTGATTTAACAAAAATTTAACGCGAATTTTAACAAAATATTAACGCTTACAATTTAGGTGGCACTTTTC
GGGGAAATGTGCGCGGAACCCCTATTTGTTTATTTTTCTAAATACATTCAAATATGTATCCGCTCATGAG
ACAATAACCCTGATAAATGCTTCAATAATATTGAAAAAGGAAGAGTATGAGTATTCAACATTTCCGTGTC
GCCCTTATTCCCTTTTTTGCGGCATTTTGCCTTCCTGTTTTTGCTCACCCAGAAACGCTGGTGAAAGTAA
AAGATGCTGAAGATCAGTTGGGTGCACGAGTGGGTTACATCGAACTGGATCTCAACAGCGGTAAGATCCT
TGAGAGTTTTCGCCCCGAAGAACGTTTTCCAATGATGAGCACTTTTAAAGTTCTGCTATGTGGCGCGGTA
TTATCCCGTATTGACGCCGGGCAAGAGCAACTCGGTCGCCGCATACACTATTCTCAGAATGACTTGGTTG
AGTACTCACCAGTCACAGAAAAGCATCTTACGGATGGCATGACAGTAAGAGAATTATGCAGTGCTGCCAT
AACCATGAGTGATAACACTGCGGCCAACTTACTTCTGACAACGATCGGAGGACCGAAGGAGCTAACCGCT
TTTTTGCACAACATGGGGGATCATGTAACTCGCCTTGATCGTTGGGAACCGGAGCTGAATGAAGCCATAC
CAAACGACGAGCGTGACACCACGATGCCTGTAGCAATGGCAACAACGTTGCGCAAACTATTAACTGGCGA
ACTACTTACTCTAGCTTCCCGGCAACAATTAATAGACTGGATGGAGGCGGATAAAGTTGCAGGACCACTT
CTGCGCTCGGCCCTTCCGGCTGGCTGGTTTATTGCTGATAAATCTGGAGCCGGTGAGCGTGGGTCTCGCG
GTATCATTGCAGCACTGGGGCCAGATGGTAAGCCCTCCCGTATCGTAGTTATCTACACGACGGGGAGTCA
GGCAACTATGGATGAACGAAATAGACAGATCGCTGAGATAGGTGCCTCACTGATTAAGCATTGGTAACTG
TCAGACCAAGTTTACTCATATATACTTTAGATTGATTTAAAACTTCATTTTTAATTTAAAAGGATCTAGG
TGAAGATCCTTTTTGATAATCTCATGACCAAAATCCCTTAACGTGAGTTTTCGTTCCACTGAGCGTCAGA
CCCCGTAGAAAAGATCAAAGGATCTTCTTGAGATCCTTTTTTTCTGCGCGTAATCTGCTGCTTGCAAACA
AAAAAACCACCGCTACCAGCGGTGGTTTGTTTGCCGGATCAAGAGCTACCAACTCTTTTTCCGAAGGTAA
CTGGCTTCAGCAGAGCGCAGATACCAAATACTGTTCTTCTAGTGTAGCCGTAGTTAGGCCACCACTTCAA
GAACTCTGTAGCACCGCCTACATACCTCGCTCTGCTAATCCTGTTACCAGTGGCTGCTGCCAGTGGCGAT
AAGTCGTGTCTTACCGGGTTGGACTCAAGACGATAGTTACCGGATAAGGCGCAGCGGTCGGGCTGAACGG
GGGGTTCGTGCACACAGCCCAGCTTGGAGCGAACGACCTACACCGAACTGAGATACCTACAGCGTGAGCT
ATGAGAAAGCGCCACGCTTCCCGAAGGGAGAAAGGCGGACAGGTATCCGGTAAGCGGCAGGGTCGGAACA
GGAGAGCGCACGAGGGAGCTTCCAGGGGGAAACGCCTGGTATCTTTATAGTCCTGTCGGGTTTCGCCACC
TCTGACTTGAGCGTCGATTTTTGTGATGCTCGTCAGGGGGGCGGAGCCTATGGAAAAACGCCAGCAACGC
GGCCTTTTTACGGTTCCTGGCCTTTTGCTGGCCTTTTGCTCACATGTTCTTTCCTGCGTTATCCCCTGAT
TCTGTGGATAACCGTATTACCGCCTTTGAGTGAGCTGATACCGCTCGCCGCAGCCGAACGACCGAGCGCA
GCGAGTCAGTGAGCGAGGAAGCGGAAGAGCGCCCAATACGCAAACCGCCTCTCCCCGCGCGTTGGCCGAT
TCATTAATGCAGCTGGCACGACAGGTTTCCCGACTGGAAAGCGGGCAGTGAGCGCAACGCAATTAATGTG
AGTTAGCTCACTCATTAGGCACCCCAGGCTTTACACTTTATGCTTCCGGCTCGTATGTTGTGTGGAATTG
TGAGCGGATAACAATTTCACACAGGAAACAGCTATGACCATGATTACGCCAAGCGCGCAATTAACCCTCA
CTAAAGGGAACAAAAGCTGGAGCTGCAAGCTTAATGTAGTCTTATGCAATACTCTTGTAGTCTTGCAACA
TGGTAACGATGAGTTAGCAACATGCCTTACAAGGAGAGAAAAAGCACCGTGCATGCCGATTGGTGGAAGT
AAGGTGGTACGATCGTGCCTTATTAGGAAGGCAACAGACGGGTCTGACATGGATTGGACGAACCACTGAA
TTGCCGCATTGCAGAGATATTGTATTTAAGTGCCTAGCTCGATACATAAACGGGTCTCTCTGGTTAGACC
AGATCTGAGCCTGGGAGCTCTCTGGCTAACTAGGGAACCCACTGCTTAAGCCTCAATAAAGCTTGCCTTG
AGTGCTTCAAGTAGTGTGTGCCCGTCTGTTGTGTGACTCTGGTAACTAGAGATCCCTCAGACCCTTTTAG
TCAGTGTGGAAAATCTCTAGCAGTGGCGCCCGAACAGGGACTTGAAAGCGAAAGGGAAACCAGAGGAGCT
CTCTCGACGCAGGACTCGGCTTGCTGAAGCGCGCACGGCAAGAGGCGAGGGGCGGCGACTGGTGAGTACG
CCAAAAATTTTGACTAGCGGAGGCTAGAAGGAGAGAGATGGGTGCGAGAGCGTCAGTATTAAGCGGGGGA
GAATTAGATCGCGATGGGAAAAAATTCGGTTAAGGCCAGGGGGAAAGAAAAAATATAAATTAAAACATAT
AGTATGGGCAAGCAGGGAGCTAGAACGATTCGCAGTTAATCCTGGCCTGTTAGAAACATCAGAAGGCTGT
AGACAAATACTGGGACAGCTACAACCATCCCTTCAGACAGGATCAGAAGAACTTAGATCATTATATAATA
CAGTAGCAACCCTCTATTGTGTGCATCAAAGGATAGAGATAAAAGACACCAAGGAAGCTTTAGACAAGAT
AGAGGAAGAGCAAAACAAAAGTAAGACCACCGCACAGCAAGCGGCCGCTGATCTTCAGACCTGGAGGAGG
AGATATGAGGGACAATTGGAGAAGTGAATTATATAAATATAAAGTAGTAAAAATTGAACCATTAGGAGTA
GCACCCACCAAGGCAAAGAGAAGAGTGGTGCAGAGAGAAAAAAGAGCAGTGGGAATAGGAGCTTTGTTCC
TTGGGTTCTTGGGAGCAGCAGGAAGCACTATGGGCGCAGCGTCAATGACGCTGACGGTACAGGCCAGACA
ATTATTGTCTGGTATAGTGCAGCAGCAGAACAATTTGCTGAGGGCTATTGAGGCGCAACAGCATCTGTTG
CAACTCACAGTCTGGGGCATCAAGCAGCTCCAGGCAAGAATCCTGGCTGTGGAAAGATACCTAAAGGATC
AACAGCTCCTGGGGATTTGGGGTTGCTCTGGAAAACTCATTTGCACCACTGCTGTGCCTTGGAATGCTAG
TTGGAGTAATAAATCTCTGGAACAGATTTGGAATCACACGACCTGGATGGAGTGGGACAGAGAAATTAAC
AATTACACAAGCTTAATACACTCCTTAATTGAAGAATCGCAAAACCAGCAAGAAAAGAATGAACAAGAAT
TATTGGAATTAGATAAATGGGCAAGTTTGTGGAATTGGTTTAACATAACAAATTGGCTGTGGTATATAAA
ATTATTCATAATGATAGTAGGAGGCTTGGTAGGTTTAAGAATAGTTTTTGCTGTACTTTCTATAGTGAAT
AGAGTTAGGCAGGGATATTCACCATTATCGTTTCAGACCCACCTCCCAACCCCGAGGGGACCCAGAGAGG
GCCTATTTCCCATGATTCCTTCATATTTGCATATACGATACAAGGCTGTTAGAGAGATAATTAGAATTAA
TTTGACTGTAAACACAAAGATATTAGTACAAAATACGTGACGTAGAAAGTAATAATTTCTTGGGTAGTTT
GCAGTTTTAAAATTATGTTTTAAAATGGACTATCATATGCTTACCGTAACTTGAAAGTATTTCGATTTCT
TGGCTTTATATATCTTGTGGAAAGGACGAAACACCGGAGCGAGTGTAGGTACTGGAGTTTTAGAGCTAGA
AATAGCAAGTTAAAATAAGGCTAGTCCGTTATCAACTTGAAAAAGTGGCACCGAGTCGGTGCTTTTTTAA
GCTTGGCGTAACTAGATCTTGAGACAAATGGCAGTATTCATCCACAATTTTAAAAGAAAAGGGGGGATTG
GGGGGTACAGTGCAGGGGAAAGAATAGTAGACATAATAGCAACAGACATACAAACTAAAGAATTACAAAA
ACAAATTACAAAAATTCAAAATTTTCGGGTTTATTACAGGGACAGCAGAGATCCACTTTGGCGCCGGCTC
GAGGGGG
