>Addgene plasmid #77364 | PRKACG gRNA (BRDN0001148597) | depositor partial sequence | sequence record 144824 | Target Sequence
GAGCGAGTGTAGGTACTGGA
