>Addgene plasmid #77364 | PRKACG gRNA (BRDN0001148597) | addgene partial sequence | sequence record 187619 | hU6-F
TAGAAAGTAATAATTTCTTGGGTAGTTTGCAGTTTTAAAATTATGTTTTAAAATGGACTATCATATGCTT
ACCGTAACTTGAAAGTATTTCGATTTCTTGGCTTTATATATCTTGTGGAAAGGACGAAACACCGGAGCGA
GTGTAGGTACTGGAGTTTTAGAGCTAGAAATAGCAAGTTAAAATAAGGCTAGTCCGTTATCAACTTGAAA
AAGTGGCACCGAGTCGGTGCTTTTTTAAGCTTGGCGTAACTAGATCTTGAGACAAATGGCAGTATTCATC
CACAATTTTAAAAGAAAAGGGGGGATTGGGGGGTACAGTGCAGGGGAAAGAATAGTAGACATAATAGCAA
CAGACATACAAACTAAAGAATTACAAAAACAAATTACAAAAATTCAAAATTTTCGGGTTTATTACAGGGA
CAGCAGAGATCCACTTTGGCGCCGGCTCGAGGGGGCCCGGGTGCAAAGATGGATAAAGTTTTAAACAGAG
AGGAATCTTTGCAGCTAATGGACCTTCTAGGTCTTGAAAGGAGTGGGAATTGGCTCCGGTGCCCGTCAGT
GGGCAGAGCG
